Addgene plasmid #183513: pMYH9-D1424H-FLAG
Purpose: Gateway expression vector encoding D1424H mutant MYH9 cDNA, with N-terminal Flag tag. For mammalian expression.
Depositing lab: Emanuele Panza. Depositing organization: University of Bologna. Publication: Transfection of the mutant MYH9 cDNA reproduces the most typical cellular phenotype of MYH9-related disease in different cell lines. Panza E, Marini M, Pecci A, Giacopelli F, Bozzi V, Seri M, Balduini C, Ravazzolo R. Pathogenetics. 2008 Dec 1;1(1):5. doi: 10.1186/1755-8417-1-5. PubMed 19046415.
Backbone
  Vector backbone: pDEST-FLAG
  Backbone manufacturer: Agilent
  Backbone size w/o insert (bp): 4401
  Total vector size (bp): 10284
  Modifications to backbone: origianl vector pCMV-Tag2b, converted into a Gateway compatible vector: pDEST-FLAG
  Vector type: Mammalian Expression
  Selectable markers: Neomycin (select with G418)
Growth in bacteria
  Bacterial resistance: Kanamycin, 50 μg/mL
  Growth temperature: 37°C
  Growth strain: DH5alpha
  Copy number: High Copy
Gene/Insert
  Gene/Insert name: MYH9 (alt name: NMHC-II-A)
  Species: H. sapiens (human)
  Insert size (bp): 5883
  Mutation: changed Aspartic acid 1424 to Histidine
  GenBank ID: NM_002473.6
  Entrez Gene: MYH9 (a.k.a. BDPLT6, DFNA17, EPSTS, FTNS, MATINS, MHA, NMHC-II-A, NMMHC-IIA, NMMHCA)
  Promoter: CMV
  Tag / fusion protein: FLAG (N terminal on backbone)
  Cloning method: Gateway Cloning
  Sequencing primers: 5′ GGGAGGTCTATATAAGCAGAG; 3′ TAATACGACTCACTATAGGG
Terms and licenses: Academic/Nonprofit Terms; Industry Terms: Not Available to Industry
Depositor comments: Please note: The base at position 4200, relative to the Snapgene file, is a G instead of a T, resulting in a synonymous change p.Ala1143Ala
How to cite: pMYH9-D1424H-FLAG was a gift from Emanuele Panza (Addgene plasmid # 183513 ; http://n2t.net/addgene:183513 ; RRID:Addgene_183513)
