[The description below was written by a language model from this plasmid's Addgene catalogue record and pLannotate feature annotations shown in this document.]
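Description:
pMYH9-D1424H-FLAG is a mammalian expression plasmid of roughly 10.3 kb, built on pDEST-FLAG, a Gateway-compatible destination vector derived from pCMV-Tag2b. It is propagated in E. coli through a high-copy ColE1/pUC-type origin and also carries an f1 phage origin. A single Tn5 NeoR/KanR (aminoglycoside phosphotransferase) gene serves both hosts. A bacterial bla-type promoter drives it for kanamycin selection, and the SV40 enhancer/early promoter drives it for G418 selection of transfected mammalian cells, with an HSV TK polyadenylation signal downstream.

The payload is the full-length human MYH9 cDNA (about 5.9 kb), which encodes non-muscle myosin heavy chain IIA and carries an aspartic acid to histidine substitution at residue 1424. Transcription comes from the CMV immediate-early enhancer and promoter and ends at an SV40 poly(A) signal. A backbone-encoded FLAG epitope lies upstream of the insert and gives an N-terminally tagged protein; the annotation software matches it as a fragment of 3xFLAG, which is consistent with a single FLAG unit. The coding sequence is flanked by attB1 and attB2 sites left by the Gateway recombination used to insert it. T3 and T7 phage promoters from the parental polylinker sit on either side of the cassette. The depositor also notes a synonymous base change at alanine 1143 that does not alter the protein.

The construct is intended for transfection into mammalian cell lines to express mutant MYH9. The associated work used it to reproduce the characteristic cellular phenotype of MYH9-related disease, and the FLAG tag allows the exogenous protein to be detected.
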