Features (pLannotate 1.2.2; 23 found; start..end, strand, type, name):
     67..370     +  enhancer       CMV enhancer: human cytomegalovirus immediate early enhancer
    371..574     +  promoter       CMV promoter: human cytomegalovirus (CMV) immediate early promoter
    620..638     +  promoter       T3 promoter: promoter for bacteriophage T3 RNA polymerase
    651..674     +  misc_feature   MCS (fragment): pBluescript multiple cloning site
    682..706     +  CDS            3xFLAG (fragment): three tandem FLAG® epitope tags
    715..745     +  misc_feature   MCS (fragment): pBluescript multiple cloning site
    745..769     +  protein_bind   attB1: mutant version of attB; recombination site for the Gateway® BP reaction BP Clonase™
    772..6651    +  CDS            MYH9: MYH9_HUMAN - Experimental evidence at protein level: Swiss-Prot protein existence level 1. Cellular myosin that appears to play a role in cytokinesis, cell shape, and specialized functions such as secretion and capping. Required for cortical actin clearance prior to oocyte exocytosis (By similarity). Promotes cell motility in conjunction with S100A4 (PubMed:16707441). During cell spreading, plays an important role in cytoskeleton reorganization, focal contact formation (in the margins but not the central part of spreading cells), and lamellipodial retraction; this function is mechanically anta
   6656..6680    -  protein_bind   attB2: mutant version of attB; recombination site for the Gateway® BP reaction BP Clonase™
   6681..6728    +  misc_feature   MCS (fragment): pBluescript multiple cloning site
   6768..6786    -  promoter       T7 promoter: promoter for bacteriophage T7 RNA polymerase
   6796..6835    +  CDS            lacZα (fragment): LacZα fragment of β-galactosidase; lacZ fragment
   6845..6900    +  intron         small t intron (fragment): SV40 (simian virus 40) small t antigen intron
   6900..7037    +  CDS            large T antigen (fragment): large T antigen from SV40 (simian virus 40)
   7060..7181    +  polyA_signal   SV40 poly(A) signal: SV40 polyadenylation signal
   7215..7643    -  rep_origin     f1 ori (sequence partly withheld): f1 bacteriophage origin of replication; arrow indicates direction of (+) strand synthesis
   7670..7772    +  promoter       AmpR promoter: bla
   7776..8133    +  promoter       SV40 promoter: SV40 enhancer and early promoter
   8168..8962    +  CDS            NeoR/KanR: aminoglycoside phosphotransferase from Tn5; aph(3')-II (or nptII); confers resistance to neomycin, kanamycin, and G418 (Geneticin®)
   8983..9135    +  CDS            ble (fragment): BLE_KLEPN - Experimental evidence at protein level: Swiss-Prot protein existence level 1. Binding protein with a strong affinity to the bleomycin family of antibiotics. Binds to CL990; an antimitotic-antibiotic compound. From Klebsiella pneumoniae.
   9194..9241    +  polyA_signal   HSV TK poly(A) signal: herpes simplex virus thymidine kinase polyadenylation signal (Cole and Stacy, 1985)
   9332..9348    -  polyA_signal   bGH poly(A) signal (fragment): bovine growth hormone polyadenylation signal
   9570..10158   +  rep_origin     ori: high-copy-number ColE1/pMB1/pBR322/pUC origin of replication
>Addgene plasmid #183513 | pMYH9-D1424H-FLAG | addgene full sequence | sequence record 361457 | Addgene NGS Result
ATGCATTAGTTATTAATAGTAATCAATTACGGGGTCATTAGTTCATAGCCCATATATGGAGTTCCGCGTT
ACATAACTTACGGTAAATGGCCCGCCTGGCTGACCGCCCAACGACCCCCGCCCATTGACGTCAATAATGA
CGTATGTTCCCATAGTAACGCCAATAGGGACTTTCCATTGACGTCAATGGGTGGAGTATTTACGGTAAAC
TGCCCACTTGGCAGTACATCAAGTGTATCATATGCCAAGTACGCCCCCTATTGACGTCAATGACGGTAAA
TGGCCCGCCTGGCATTATGCCCAGTACATGACCTTATGGGACTTTCCTACTTGGCAGTACATCTACGTAT
TAGTCATCGCTATTACCATGGTGATGCGGTTTTGGCAGTACATCAATGGGCGTGGATAGCGGTTTGACTC
ACGGGGATTTCCAAGTCTCCACCCCATTGACGTCAATGGGAGTTTGTTTTGGCACCAAAATCAACGGGAC
TTTCCAAAATGTCGTAACAACTCCGCCCCATTGACGCAAATGGGCGGTAGGCGTGTACGGTGGGAGGTCT
ATATAAGCAGAGCTGGTTTAGTGAACCGTCAGATCCGCTAGCGATTACGCCAAGCTCGAAATTAACCCTC
ACTAAAGGGAACAAAAGCTGGAGCTCCACCGCGGTGGCGGCCGCCACCATGGATTACAAGGATGACGACG
ATAAGAGCCCGGGCGGATCCCCCGGGCTGCAGGAATTCGATATCACAAGTTTGTACAAAAAAGCAGGCTC
CATGGCACAGCAAGCTGCCGATAAGTATCTCTATGTGGATAAAAACTTCATCAACAATCCGCTGGCCCAG
GCCGACTGGGCTGCCAAGAAGCTGGTATGGGTGCCTTCCGACAAGAGTGGCTTTGAGCCAGCCAGCCTCA
AGGAGGAGGTGGGCGAAGAGGCCATCGTGGAGCTGGTGGAGAATGGGAAGAAGGTGAAGGTGAACAAGGA
TGACATCCAGAAGATGAACCCGCCCAAGTTCTCCAAGGTGGAGGACATGGCAGAGCTCACGTGCCTCAAC
GAAGCCTCGGTGCTGCACAACCTCAAGGAGCGTTACTACTCAGGGCTCATCTACACCTATTCAGGCCTGT
TCTGTGTGGTCATCAATCCTTACAAGAACCTGCCCATCTACTCTGAAGAGATTGTGGAAATGTACAAGGG
CAAGAAGAGGCACGAGATGCCCCCTCACATCTATGCCATCACAGACACCGCCTACAGGAGTATGATGCAA
GACCGAGAAGATCAATCCATCTTGTGCACTGGTGAATCTGGAGCTGGCAAGACGGAGAACACCAAGAAGG
TCATCCAGTATCTGGCGTACGTGGCGTCCTCGCACAAGAGCAAGAAGGACCAGGGCGAGCTGGAGCGGCA
GCTGCTGCAGGCCAACCCCATCCTGGAGGCCTTCGGGAACGCCAAGACCGTGAAGAATGACAACTCCTCC
CGCTTCGGCAAATTCATTCGCATCAACTTTGATGTCAATGGCTACATTGTTGGAGCCAACATTGAGACTT
ATCTTTTGGAGAAATCTCGTGCTATCCGCCAAGCCAAGGAAGAACGGACCTTCCACATCTTCTATTATCT
CCTGTCTGGGGCTGGAGAGCACCTGAAGACCGATCTCCTGTTGGAGCCGTACAACAAATACCGCTTCCTG
TCCAATGGACACGTCACCATCCCCGGGCAGCAGGACAAGGACATGTTCCAGGAGACCATGGAGGCCATGA
GGATTATGGGCATCCCAGAAGAGGAGCAAATGGGCCTGCTGCGGGTCATCTCAGGGGTTCTTCAGCTCGG
CAACATCGTCTTCAAGAAGGAGCGGAACACTGACCAGGCGTCCATGCCCGACAACACAGCTGCCCAAAAG
GTGTCCCATCTCTTGGGTATCAATGTGACCGATTTCACCAGAGGAATCCTCACCCCGCGCATCAAGGTGG
GACGGGATTACGTCCAGAAGGCGCAGACTAAAGAGCAGGCTGACTTTGCCATCGAGGCCTTGGCCAAGGC
GACCTATGAGCGGATGTTCCGCTGGCTGGTGCTGCGCATCAACAAGGCTCTGGACAAGACCAAGAGGCAG
GGCGCCTCCTTCATCGGGATCCTGGACATTGCCGGCTTCGAGATCTTTGATCTGAACTCGTTTGAGCAGC
TGTGCATCAATTACACCAATGAGAAGCTGCAGCAGCTCTTCAACCACACCATGTTCATCCTGGAGCAGGA
GGAGTACCAGCGCGAGGGCATCGAGTGGAACTTCATCGACTTTGGCCTCGACCTGCAGCCCTGCATCGAC
CTCATTGAGAAGCCAGCAGGCCCCCCGGGCATTCTGGCCCTGCTGGACGAGGAGTGCTGGTTCCCCAAAG
CCACCGACAAGAGCTTCGTGGAGAAGGTGATGCAGGAGCAGGGCACCCACCCCAAGTTCCAGAAGCCCAA
GCAGCTGAAGGACAAAGCTGATTTCTGCATTATCCACTATGCCGGCAAGGTGGATTACAAAGCTGACGAG
TGGCTGATGAAGAACATGGATCCCCTGAATGACAACATCGCCACACTGCTCCACCAGTCCTCTGACAAGT
TTGTCTCGGAGCTGTGGAAGGATGTGGACCGCATCATCGGCCTGGACCAGGTGGCCGGCATGTCGGAGAC
CGCACTGCCCGGGGCCTTCAAGACGCGGAAGGGCATGTTCCGCACTGTGGGGCAGCTTTACAAGGAGCAG
CTGGCCAAGCTGATGGCTACGCTGAGGAACACGAACCCCAACTTTGTCCGCTGCATCATCCCCAACCACG
AGAAGAAGGCCGGCAAGCTGGACCCGCATCTCGTGCTGGACCAGCTGCGCTGCAACGGTGTTCTCGAGGG
CATCCGTATCTGCCGCCAGGGCTTCCCCAACAGGGTGGTCTTCCAGGAGTTTCGGCAGAGATATGAGATC
CTGACTCCAAACTCCATTCCCAAGGGTTTCATGGACGGGAAGCAGGCGTGCGTGCTCATGATAAAAGCCC
TGGAGCTCGACAGCAATCTGTACCGCATTGGCCAGAGCAAAGTCTTCTTCCGTGCCGGTGTGCTGGCCCA
CCTGGAGGAGGAGCGAGACCTGAAGATCACCGACGTCATCATAGGGTTCCAGGCCTGCTGCAGGGGCTAC
CTGGCCAGGAAAGCATTTGCCAAGCGGCAGCAGCAGCTTACCGCCATGAAGGTCCTCCAGCGGAACTGCG
CTGCCTACCTGAAGCTGCGGAACTGGCAGTGGTGGCGGCTCTTCACCAAGGTCAAGCCGCTGCTGCAGGT
GAGCCGGCAGGAGGAGGAGATGATGGCCAAGGAGGAGGAGCTGGTGAAGGTCAGAGAGAAGCAGCTGGCT
GCGGAGAACAGGCTCACGGAGATGGAGACGCTGCAGTCTCAGCTCATGGCAGAGAAATTGCAGCTGCAGG
AGCAGCTCCAGGCAGAAACCGAGCTGTGTGCCGAGGCTGAGGAGCTCCGGGCCCGCCTGACCGCCAAGAA
GCAGGAATTAGAAGAGATCTGCCATGACCTAGAGGCCAGGGTGGAGGAGGAGGAGGAGCGCTGCCAGCAC
CTGCAGGCGGAGAAGAAGAAGATGCAGCAGAACATCCAGGAGCTTGAGGAGCAGCTGGAGGAGGAGGAGA
GCGCCCGGCAGAAGCTGCAGCTGGAGAAGGTGACCACCGAGGCGAAGCTGAAAAAGCTGGAGGAGGAGCA
GATCATCCTGGAGGACCAGAACTGCAAGCTGGCCAAGGAAAAGAAACTGCTGGAAGACAGAATAGCTGAG
TTCACCACCAACCTCACAGAAGAGGAGGAGAAATCTAAGAGCCTCGCCAAGCTCAAGAACAAGCATGAGG
CAATGATCACTGACTTGGAAGAGCGCCTCCGCAGGGAGGAGAAGCAGCGACAGGAGCTGGAGAAGACCCG
CCGGAAGCTGGAGGGAGACTCCACAGACCTCAGCGACCAGATCGCCGAGCTCCAGGCCCAGATCGCGGAG
CTCAAGATGCAGCTGGCCAAGAAAGAGGAGGAGCTCCAGGCCGCCCTGGCCAGAGTGGAAGAGGAAGCTG
CCCAGAAGAACATGGCCCTCAAGAAGATCCGGGAGCTGGAATCTCAGATCTCTGAACTCCAGGAAGACCT
GGAGTCTGAGCGTGCTTCCAGGAATAAAGCTGAGAAGCAGAAACGGGACCTTGGGGAAGAGCTAGAGGCG
CTGAAAACAGAGTTGGAGGACACGCTGGATTCCACAGCTGCCCAGCAGGAGCTCAGGTCAAAACGTGAGC
AGGAGGTGAACATCCTGAAGAAGACCCTGGAGGAGGAGGCCAAGACCCACGAGGCCCAGATCCAGGAGAT
GAGGCAGAAGCACTCACAGGCCGTGGAGGAGCTGGCGGAGCAGCTGGAGCAGACGAAGCGGGTGAAAGCA
AACCTCGAGAAGGCAAAGCAGACTCTGGAGAACGAGCGGGGGGAGCTGGCCAACGAGGTGAAGGTGCTGC
TGCAGGGCAAAGGGGACTCGGAGCACAAGCGCAAGAAAGTGGAGGCGCAGCTGCAGGAGCTGCAGGTCAA
GTTCAACGAGGGAGAGCGCGTGCGCACAGAGCTGGCCGACAAGGTCACCAAGCTGCAGGTGGAGCTGGAC
AACGTGACCGGGCTTCTCAGCCAGTCCGACAGCAAGTCCAGCAAGCTCACCAAGGACTTCTCCGCGCTGG
AGTCCCAGCTGCAGGACACTCAGGAGCTGCTGCAGGAGGAGAACCGGCAGAAGCTGAGCCTGAGCACCAA
GCTCAAGCAGGTGGAGGACGAGAAGAATTCCTTCCGGGAGCAGCTGGAGGAGGAGGAGGAGGCCAAGCAC
AACCTGGAGAAGCAGATCGCCACCCTCCATGCCCAGGTGGCCGACATGAAAAAGAAGATGGAGGACAGTG
TGGGGTGCCTGGAAACTGCTGAGGAGGTGAAGAGGAAGCTCCAGAAGGACCTGGAGGGCCTGAGCCAGCG
GCACGAGGAGAAGGTGGCCGCCTACGACAAGCTGGAGAAGACCAAGACGCGGCTGCAGCAGGAGCTGGAC
CACCTGCTGGTGGACCTGGACCACCAGCGCCAGAGCGCGTGCAACCTGGAGAAGAAGCAGAAGAAGTTTG
ACCAGCTCCTGGCGGAGGAGAAGACCATCTCTGCCAAGTATGCAGAGGAGCGCGACCGGGCTGAGGCGGA
GGCCCGAGAGAAGGAGACCAAGGCTCTGTCGCTGGCCCGGGCCCTGGAGGAAGCCATGGAGCAGAAGGCG
GAGCTGGAGCGGCTCAACAAGCAGTTCCGCACGGAGATGGAGGACCTTATGAGCTCCAAGGATGATGTGG
GCAAGAGTGTCCACGAGCTGGAGAAGTCCAAGCGGGCCCTAGAGCAGCAGGTGGAGGAGATGAAGACGCA
GCTGGAAGAGCTGGAGGACGAGCTGCAGGCCACCGAAGATGCCAAGCTGCGGTTGGAGGTCAACCTGCAG
GCCATGAAGGCCCAGTTCGAGCGGGACCTGCAGGGCCGGGACGAGCAGAGCGAGGAGAAGAAGAAGCAGC
TGGTCAGACAGGTGCGGGAGATGGAGGCAGAGCTGGAGGACGAGAGGAAGCAGCGCTCGATGGCAGTGGC
CGCCCGGAAGAAGCTGGAGATGGACCTGAAGGACCTGGAGGCGCACATCGACTCGGCCAACAAGAACCGG
GACGAAGCCATCAAACAGCTGCGGAAGCTGCAGGCCCAGATGAAGGACTGCATGCGCGAGCTGGATGACA
CCCGCGCCTCTCGTGAGGAGATCCTGGCCCAGGCCAAAGAGAACGAGAAGAAGCTGAAGAGCATGGAGGC
CGAGATGATCCAGTTGCAGGAGGAACTGGCAGCCGCGGAGCGTGCCAAGCGCCAGGCCCAGCAGGAGCGG
GATGAGCTGGCTGACGAGATCGCCAACAGCAGCGGCAAAGGAGCCCTGGCGTTAGAGGAGAAGCGGCGTC
TGGAGGCCCGCATCGCCCAGCTGGAGGAGGAGCTGGAGGAGGAGCAGGGCAACACGGAGCTGATCAACGA
CCGGCTGAAGAAGGCCAACCTGCAGATCGACCAGATCAACACCGACCTGAACCTGGAGCGCAGCCACGCC
CAGAAGAACGAGAATGCTCGGCAGCAGCTGGAACGCCAGAACAAGGAGCTTAAGGTCAAGCTGCAGGAGA
TGGAGGGCACTGTCAAGTCCAAGTACAAGGCCTCCATCACCGCCCTCGAGGCCAAGATTGCACAGCTGGA
GGAGCAGCTGGACAACGAGACCAAGGAGCGCCAGGCAGCCTGCAAACAGGTGCGTCGGACCGAGAAGAAG
CTGAAGGATGTGCTGCTGCAGGTGGATGACGAGCGGAGGAACGCCGAGCAGTACAAGGACCAGGCCGACA
AGGCATCTACCCGCCTGAAGCAGCTCAAGCGGCAGCTGGAGGAGGCCGAAGAGGAGGCCCAGCGGGCCAA
CGCCTCCCGCCGGAAACTGCAGCGCGAGCTGGAGGACGCCACTGAGACGGCCGATGCCATGAACCGCGAA
GTCAGCTCCCTAAAGAACAAGCTCAGGCGCGGGGACCTGCCGTTTGTCGTGCCCCGCCGAATGGCCCGGA
AAGGCGCCGGGGATGGCTCCGACGAAGAGGTAGATGGCAAAGCGGATGGGGCTGAGGCCAAACCTGCCGA
ATAAGACCCAGCTTTCTTGTACAAAGTGGTGATATCAAGCTTATCGATACCGTCGACCTCGAGGGGGGGC
CCGGTACCTTAATTAATTAAGGTACCAGGTAAGTGTACCCAATTCGCCCTATAGTGAGTCGTATTACAAT
TCACTCGATCGCCCTTCCCAACAGTTGCGCAGCCTGAATGGCGAATGGAGATCCAATTTTTAAGTGTATA
ATGTGTTAAACTACTGATTCTAATTGTTTGTGTATTTTAGATTCACAGTCCCAAGGCTCATTTCAGGCCC
CTCAGTCCTCACAGTCTGTTCATGATCATAATCAGCCATACCACATTTGTAGAGGTTTTACTTGCTTTAA
AAAACCTCCCACACCTCCCCCTGAACCTGAAACATAAAATGAATGCAATTGTTGTTGTTAACTTGTTTAT
TGCAGCTTATAATGGTTACAAATAAAGCAATAGCATCACAAATTTCACAAATAAAGCATTTTTTTCACTG
CATTCTAGTTGTGGTTTGTCCAAACTCATCAATGTATCTTAACGCGTAAATTGTAAGCGTTAATATTTTG
TTAAAATTCGCGTTAAATTTTTGTTAAATCAGCTCATTTTTTAACCAATAGGCCGAAATCGGCAAAATCC
CTTATAAATCAAAAGAATAGACCGAGATAGGGT
[37 nt withheld, positions 7314-7350]
AAAGAACGTGGACTCCAACGTCAAAGG
[49 nt withheld, positions 7378-7426]
T
[91 nt withheld, positions 7428-7518]
G
[124 nt withheld, positions 7520-7643]
CAGGTGGCACTTTTCGGGGAAATGTGCGCGGAACCCCTATTTGTTTATTTTTCTAAATACATTCAAATAT
GTATCCGCTCATGAGACAATAACCCTGATAAATGCTTCAATAATATTGAAAAAGGAAGAATCCTGAGGCG
GAAAGAACCAGCTGTGGAATGTGTGTCAGTTAGGGTGTGGAAAGTCCCCAGGCTCCCCAGCAGGCAGAAG
TATGCAAAGCATGCATCTCAATTAGTCAGCAACCAGGTGTGGAAAGTCCCCAGGCTCCCCAGCAGGCAGA
AGTATGCAAAGCATGCATCTCAATTAGTCAGCAACCATAGTCCCGCCCCTAACTCCGCCCATCCCGCCCC
TAACTCCGCCCAGTTCCGCCCATTCTCCGCCCCATGGCTGACTAATTTTTTTTATTTATGCAGAGGCCGA
GGCCGCCTCGGCCTCTGAGCTATTCCAGAAGTAGTGAGGAGGCTTTTTTGGAGGCCTAGGCTTTTGCAAA
GATCGATCAAGAGACAGGATGAGGATCGTTTCGCATGATTGAACAAGATGGATTGCACGCAGGTTCTCCG
GCCGCTTGGGTGGAGAGGCTATTCGGCTATGACTGGGCACAACAGACAATCGGCTGCTCTGATGCCGCCG
TGTTCCGGCTGTCAGCGCAGGGGCGCCCGGTTCTTTTTGTCAAGACCGACCTGTCCGGTGCCCTGAATGA
ACTGCAAGACGAGGCAGCGCGGCTATCGTGGCTGGCCACGACGGGCGTTCCTTGCGCAGCTGTGCTCGAC
GTTGTCACTGAAGCGGGAAGGGACTGGCTGCTATTGGGCGAAGTGCCGGGGCAGGATCTCCTGTCATCTC
ACCTTGCTCCTGCCGAGAAAGTATCCATCATGGCTGATGCAATGCGGCGGCTGCATACGCTTGATCCGGC
TACCTGCCCATTCGACCACCAAGCGAAACATCGCATCGAGCGAGCACGTACTCGGATGGAAGCCGGTCTT
GTCGATCAGGATGATCTGGACGAAGAACATCAGGGGCTCGCGCCAGCCGAACTGTTCGCCAGGCTCAAGG
CGAGCATGCCCGACGGCGAGGATCTCGTCGTGACCCATGGCGATGCCTGCTTGCCGAATATCATGGTGGA
AAATGGCCGCTTTTCTGGATTCATCGACTGTGGCCGGCTGGGTGTGGCGGACCGCTATCAGGACATAGCG
TTGGCTACCCGTGATATTGCTGAAGAACTTGGCGGCGAATGGGCTGACCGCTTCCTCGTGCTTTACGGTA
TCGCCGCTCCCGATTCGCAGCGCATCGCCTTCTATCGCCTTCTTGACGAGTTCTTCTGAGCGGGACTCTG
GGGTTCGAAATGACCGACCAAGCGACGCCCAACCTGCCATCACGAGATTTCGATTCCACCGCCGCCTTCT
ATGAAAGGTTGGGCTTCGGAATCGTTTTCCGGGACGCCGGCTGGATGATCCTCCAGCGCGGGGATCTCAT
GCTGGAGTTCTTCGCCCACCCTAGGGGGAGGCTAACTGAAACACGGAAGGAGACAATACCGGAAGGAACC
CGCGCTATGACGGCAATAAAAAGACAGAATAAAACGCACGGTGTTGGGTCGTTTGTTCATAAACGCGGGG
TTCGGTCCCAGGGCTGGCACTCTGTCGATACCCCACCGAGACCCCATTGGGGCCAATACGCCCGCGTTTC
TTCCTTTTCCCCACCCCACCCCCCAAGTTCGGGTGAAGGCCCAGGGCTCGCAGCCAACGTCGGGGCGGCA
GGCCCTGCCATAGCCTCAGGTTACTCATATATACTTTAGATTGATTTAAAACTTCATTTTTAATTTAAAA
GGATCTAGGTGAAGATCCTTTTTGATAATCTCATGACCAAAATCCCTTAACGTGAGTTTTCGTTCCACTG
AGCGTCAGACCCCGTAGAAAAGATCAAAGGATCTTCTTGAGATCCTTTTTTTCTGCGCGTAATCTGCTGC
TTGCAAACAAAAAAACCACCGCTACCAGCGGTGGTTTGTTTGCCGGATCAAGAGCTACCAACTCTTTTTC
CGAAGGTAACTGGCTTCAGCAGAGCGCAGATACCAAATACTGTTCTTCTAGTGTAGCCGTAGTTAGGCCA
CCACTTCAAGAACTCTGTAGCACCGCCTACATACCTCGCTCTGCTAATCCTGTTACCAGTGGCTGCTGCC
AGTGGCGATAAGTCGTGTCTTACCGGGTTGGACTCAAGACGATAGTTACCGGATAAGGCGCAGCGGTCGG
GCTGAACGGGGGGTTCGTGCACACAGCCCAGCTTGGAGCGAACGACCTACACCGAACTGAGATACCTACA
GCGTGAGCTATGAGAAAGCGCCACGCTTCCCGAAGGGAGAAAGGCGGACAGGTATCCGGTAAGCGGCAGG
GTCGGAACAGGAGAGCGCACGAGGGAGCTTCCAGGGGGAAACGCCTGGTATCTTTATAGTCCTGTCGGGT
TTCGCCACCTCTGACTTGAGCGTCGATTTTTGTGATGCTCGTCAGGGGGGCGGAGCCTATGGAAAAACGC
CAGCAACGCGGCCTTTTTACGGTTCCTGGCCTTTTGCTGGCCTTTTGCTCACATGTTCTTTCCTGCGTTA
TCCCCTGATTCTGTGGATAACCGTATTACCGCC
